>Addgene plasmid #196863 | pBactin-Nedd1-mOrange2-hCM1 | addgene full sequence | sequence record 391832 | Addgene NGS Result
CCCCCCCTCCCCACCCCCAATTTTGTATTTATTTATTTTTTAATTATTTTGTGCAGCGATGGGGGCGGGG
GGGGGGGGGGCGCGCGCCAGGCGGGGCGGGGCGGGGCGRGGGGCGGGGCGGGGCGAGGCGGAGAGGTGCG
GCGGCAGCCAATCAGAGCGGCGCGCTCCGAAAGTTTCCTTTTATGGCGAGGCGGCGGCGGCGGCGGCCCT
ATAAAAAGCGAAGCGCGCGGCGGGCGGGAGTCGCTGCGCGCTGCCTTCGCCCCGTGCCCCGCTCCGCCGC
CGCCTCGCGCCGCCCGCCCCGGCTCTGACTGACCGCGTTACTCCCACAGGTGAGCGGGCGGGACGGCCCT
TCTCCTCCGGGCTGTAATTAGCGCTTGGTTTAATGACGGCTCGTTTCTTTTCTGTGGCTGCGTGAAAGCC
TTAAAGGGCTCCGGGAGGGCCCTTTGTGCGGGGGGGAGCGGCTCGGGGGGTGCGTGCGTGTGTGTGTGCG
TGGGGAGCGCCGCGTGCGGCTCCGCGCTGCCCGGCGGCTGTGAGCGCTGCGGGCGCGGCGCGGGGCTTTG
TGCGCTCCGCAGTGTGCGCGAGGGGAGCGCGGCCGGGGGCGGTGCCCCGCGGTGCGGGGGGGGCTGCGAG
GGGAACAAAGGCTGCGTGCGGGGTGTGTGCGKGGGGGGGTGAGCAGGGGGTGTGGGCGCGGCGGTCGGGC
TGTAACCCCCCCCTGCACCCCCCTCCCCGAGTTGCTGAGCACGGCCCGGCTTCGGGTGCGGGGCTCCGTG
CGGGGCGTGGCGCGGGGCTCGCCGTGCCGGGCGGGGGGTGGCGGCAGGTGGGGGTGCCGGGCGGGGCGGG
GCCGCCTCGGGCCGGGGAGGGCTCGGGGGAGGGGCGCGGCGGCCCCCGGAGCGCCGGCGGCTGTCGAGGC
GCGGCGAGCCGCAGCCATTGCCTTTTATGGTAATCGTGCGAGAGGGCGCAGGGACTTCCTTTGTCCCAAA
TCTGTGCGGAGCCGAAATCTGGGAGGCGCCGCCGCACCCCCTCTAGCGGGCGCGGGGCGAAGCGGTGCGG
CGCCGGCAGGAAGGAAATGGGCGGGGAGGGCCTTCGTGCGTCGCCGCGCCGCCGTCCCCTTCTCCATCTC
CAGCCTCGGGGCTGTCCGCAGGGGGACGGCTGCCTTCGGGGGGGACGGGGCAGGGCGGGGTTCGGCTTCT
GGCGTGTGACCGGCGGGGTTTATATCTTCCCTTCTCTGTTCCTCCGCAGCCCCCAAGCTAGCAGCCACCA
TGCAGGAAAACCTCAGATTTGCCTCATCAGGAGATGATGTTAAAATATGGGATGCTTCGTTTCTGACATT
GGTGGATAAATTCAACCCCCACACGTCACCGCATGGAATCAGTTCAATCTGTTGGAGCAGCAATAATAAC
TTCCTAGTGACTGCGTCTTCTGGTGGTGACAAAATAGTGGTGTCAAGTTGCAAATGTAAGCCCGTTCCAC
TTTTGGAGCTTGCAGAAGGGCAAAAGCAGACATGTGTCGATTTAAATTCTACATCAATGTATTTGGCAAG
TGGAGGCCTAAATAACACTGTTAATATTTGGGATTTAAAGTCAAAACGACTTCATCGGTCTCTTAAGGAC
CATAAACGGGAAGTAACTTGTGTGGCGTACAATTGGAATGATTGTTACATTGCTTCCGGGTCTCTCAGTG
GTGAGATTATCTTACACAGCGTAACCACTAATACCTCCAGTACGCCTTTCGGCCATGGGAGTAAGCAGCC
TGTCCGGCACATCAAGTACTCGTTGTTTAGGAAGTCTCTCTTGGGCAGCGTTTCGGATAATGGAGTAGTG
ACCCTCTGGGATGTGAACAGTCAGAGTGCATACCACAGCTTTGACAGTACACACAAAGCCCCAGCTTCAG
GCCTCTGCTTCTCTCCTGTCAACGAACTGCTGTTTGTGACCATAGGCCTGGATAAAAGAATCATCCTGTA
TGACACTTCAAGTAAGAAGCTGGTGAAAACTTTAGTGGCTGACACTCCTCTGACTGCTGTAGATTTTATG
CCAGATGGAGCCAGTTTGGCTATTGGATCCTCCCGTGGGAAAATATATCAGTATGACTTAAGGATGCTGA
AATCTCCCGTGAAAACCATCAGCGCCCACAAGACATCTGTGCAGTGTATAGCATTTCAGTACTCCACATC
TCTGACGAAGGCAAGTTTAAATAAAGGCTGCTCAAATAAGGCCACGGCAGCGAATAAACGGAGTGTTCCT
GTGGGCAGCAGCAGTGGGGCTGCCCAGAATTCTGGAATTGTCAGAGAAGCACCCAGCCCTTCCATTGCCA
CAGTTCTCCCACAGCCCGTGACGACAGCTGTGGGCAAAGGAGCAGGGGCTGCTCAGGACGAAGCAGGTTT
GCCTCGAAGCAAAAATACAGATATCTTATCTAAGGAAACTGATGCTGGAAAAAGTCAAGACTTCTCCAGC
TTTGATGACACGGGGAAGAGTAGTTTAGGGGACATGTTTTCACCAATTAGAGATGATGCTGTAGTCAACA
AAGGAGGTGACGAGTCTGTAGGCAAAGGAGATGGCCTTGACTTTCTACCACAGCTAAACTCGGTGTTCCC
CCTGAGGAAGAATGCAGGCTCCTCCAGCACTCTGGTGCTGCACTCCAGCCCTTTTAATGTCCTTATGGGG
ACAGGGAAGGAAGAGCATGAGAGTCACGAGCTGTCAGCCGAGTCTAAGAAGGCACACCTTGGGAAGCCGG
AGCCTAAGGACTCCTTGAAGCAGTTTACAAAGTTGATCTCCTCTGGTGCTGAACCTGGAATTCTAAACAC
CTGTCCATCATCTAACCAAGCAAGAAATCTTGAAAAGTTTGAAAAGCCAGAAAAAGATATTGAAGTCCAG
TTGATGCACGAACCCTCAGTCAATGGACCCTCAACCCCAGTACCAAAGGCAGCCTCCTCCGTCACTGCTG
GAGTAGCCAGTTCACTCTCAGAAAAAATAGTCGACACCCTTGGGAACAGTCGGCCGGCCGCGCCACTTAC
CTCTGTCCAGATCCGCTTCATTCAGAACATGATACAAGAAACCCTGGATGACTTCAGGGAAGCTTGCCAT
AGGGACATTGTGAATCTGCAAGTGGAAATGATTAAACAGTTTCATATGCAACTGAATGAAATGCACTCTT
TGCTGGAAAGATACTCAGTGAATGAAGGCTTAGTGGCTGAGATCGAAAGGCTGCGAGAAGAAAACAAAAG
GCTGCGGGCCCACTTCTCAAGCCTCCTCGACGGCAGCAAGCTTGGTGGAGGCAGCGCATCAGGCGGAAGC
GGAAGCAGATCTATGGTGAGCAAGGGCGAGGAGAATAACATGGCCATCATCAAGGAGTTCATGCGCTTCA
AGGTGCGCATGGAGGGCTCCGTGAACGGCCACGAGTTCGAGATCGAGGGCGAGGGCGAGGGCCGCCCCTA
CGAGGGCTTTCAGACCGCTAAGCTGAAGGTGACCAAGGGTGGCCCCCTGCCCTTCGCCTGGGACATCCTG
TCCCCTCATTTCACCTACGGCTCCAAGGCCTACGTGAAGCACCCCGCCGACATCCCCGACTACTTCAAGC
TGTCCTTCCCCGAGGGCTTCAAGTGGGAGCGCGTGATGAACTACGAGGACGGCGGCGTGGTGACCGTGAC
CCAGGACTCCTCCCTGCAGGACGGCGAGTTCATCTACAAGGTGAAGCTGCGCGGCACCAACTTCCCCTCC
GACGGCCCCGTGATGCAGAAGAAGACCATGGGCTGGGAGGCCTCCTCCGAGCGGATGTACCCCGAGGACG
GTGCCCTGAAGGGCAAGATCAAGATGAGGCTGAAGCTGAAGGACGGCGGCCACTACACCTCCGAGGTCAA
GACCACCTACAAGGCCAAGAAGCCCGTGCAGCTGCCCGGCGCCTACATCGTCGACATCAAGTTGGACATC
ACCTCCCACAACGAGGACTACACCATCGTGGAACAGTACGAACGCGCCGAGGGCCGCCACTCCACCGGCG
GCATGGACGAGCTGTACAAGTCTGGCACAGGTGGAAGCATCGATACAGTGTCTCCCACCAGAGCACGGAA
CATGAAGGACTTTGAAAATCAAATCACTGAATTGAAGAAAGAAAACTTTAACCTAAAGCTCCGCATCTAT
TTCCTTGAGGAAAGAATGCAACAGGAATTTCATGGCCCCACTGAACATATCTACTAAGCGGCCGCCATAT
GCATCCTAGGCCTATTAATATTCCGGAGTATACGTAGCCGGCTAACGTTAACAACCGGTACCTCTAGATA
AGTAATGATCATAATCAGCCATATCACATCTGTAGAGGTTTTACTTGCTTTAAAAAACCTCCCACACCTC
CCCCTGAACCTGAAACATAAAATGAATGCAATTGTTGTTGTTAACTTGTTTATTGCAGCTTATAATGGTT
ACAAATAAAGCAATAGCATCACAAATTTCACAAATAAAGCATTTTTTTCACTGCATTCTAGTTGTGGTTT
GTCCAAACTCATCAATGTATCTTATCATGTCTGGATCAATTCGTAATCATGTCATAGCTGTTTCCTGTGT
GAAATTGTTATCCGCTCACAATTCCACACAACATACGAGCCGGAAGCATAAAGTGTAAAGCCTGGGGTGC
CTAATGAGTGAGCTAACTCACATTAATTGCGTTGCGCTCACTGCCCGCTTTCCAGTCGGGAAACCTGTCG
TGCCAGCTGCATTAATGAATCGGCCAACGCGCGGGGAGAGGCGGTTTGCGTATTGGGCGCTCTTCCGCTT
CCTCGCTCACTGACTCGCTGCGCTCGGTCGTTCGGCTGCGGCGAGCGGTATCAGCTCACTCAAAGGCGGT
AATACGGTTATCCACAGAATCAGGGGATAACGCAGGAAAGAACATGTGAGCAAAAGGCCAGCAAAAGGCC
AGGAACCGTAAAAAGGCCGCGTTGCTGGCGTTTTTCCATAGGCTCCGCCCCCCTGACGAGCATCACAAAA
ATCGACGCTCAAGTCAGAGGTGGCGAAACCCGACAGGACTATAAAGATACCAGGCGTTTCCCCCTGGAAG
CTCCCTCGTGCGCTCTCCTGTTCCGACCCTGCCGCTTACCGGATACCTGTCCGCCTTTCTCCCTTCGGGA
AGCGTGGCGCTTTCTCATAGCTCACGCTGTAGGTATCTCAGTTCGGTGTAGGTCGTTCGCTCCAAGCTGG
GCTGTGTGCACGAACCCCCCGTTCAGCCCGACCGCTGCGCCTTATCCGGTAACTATCGTCTTGAGTCCAA
CCCGGTAAGACACGACTTATCGCCACTGGCAGCAGCCACTGGTAACAGGATTAGCAGAGCGAGGTATGTA
GGCGGTGCTACAGAGTTCTTGAAGTGGTGGCCTAACTACGGCTACACTAGAAGAACAGTATTTGGTATCT
GCGCTCTGCTGAAGCCAGTTACCTTCGGAAAAAGAGTTGGTAGCTCTTGATCCGGCAAACAAACCACCGC
TGGTAGCGGTGGTTTTTTTGTTTGCAAGCAGCAGATTACGCGCAGAAAAAAAGGATCTCAAGAAGATCCT
TTGATCTTTTCTACGGGGTCTGACGCTCAGTGGAACGAAAACTCACGTTAAGGGATTTTGGTCATGAGAT
TATCAAAAAGGATCTTCACCTAGATCCTTTTAAATTAAAAATGAAGTTTTAAATCAATCTAAAGTATATA
TGAGTAAACTTGGTCTGACAGTTACCAATGCTTAATCAGTGAGGCACCTATCTCAGCGATCTGTCTATTT
CGTTCATCCATAGTTGCCTGACTCCCCGTCGTGTAGATAACTACGATACGGGAGGGCTTACCATCTGGCC
CCAGTGCTGCAATGATACCGCGAGACCCACGCTCACCGGCTCCAGATTTATCAGCAATAAACCAGCCAGC
CGGAAGGGCCGAGCGCAGAAGTGGTCCTGCAACTTTATCCGCCTCCATCCAGTCTATTAATTGTTGCCGG
GAAGCTAGAGTAAGTAGTTCGCCAGTTAATAGTTTGCGCAACGTTGTTGCCATTGCTACAGGCATCGTGG
TGTCACGCTCGTCGTTTGGTATGGCTTCATTCAGCTCCGGTTCCCAACGATCAAGGCGAGTTACATGATC
CCCCATGTTGTGCAAAAAAGCGGTTAGCTCCTTCGGTCCTCCGATCGTTGTCAGAAGTAAGTTGGCCGCA
GTGTTATCACTCATGGTTATGGCAGCACTGCATAATTCTCTTACTGTCATGCCATCCGTAAGATGCTTTT
CTGTGACTGGTGAGTACTCAACCAAGTCATTCTGAGAATAGTGTATGCGGCGACCGAGTTGCTCTTGCCC
GGCGTCAATACGGGATAATACCGCGCCACATAGCAGAACTTTAAAAGTGCTCATCATTGGAAAACGTTCT
TCGGGGCGAAAACTCTCAAGGATCTTACCGCTGTTGAGATCCAGTTCGATGTAACCCACTCGTGCACCCA
ACTGATCTTCAGCATCTTTTACTTTCACCAGCGTTTCTGGGTGAGCAAAAACAGGAAGGCAAAATGCCGC
AAAAAAGGGAATAAGGGCGACACGGAAATGTTGAATACTCATACTCTTCCTTTTTCAATATTATTGAAGC
ATTTATCAGGGTTATTGTCTCATGAGCGGATACATATTTGAATGTATTTAGAAAAATAAACAAATAGGGG
TTCCGCGCACATTTCCCCGAAAAGTGCCACCTGACGTCTAAGAAACCATTATTATCATGACATTAACCTA
TAAAAATAGGCGTATCACGAGGCCCTTTCGTCTCGCGCGTTTCGGTGATGACGGTGAAAACCTCTGACAC
ATGCAGCTCCCGGAGACGGTCACAGCTTGTCTGTAAGCGGATGCCGGGAGCAGACAAGCCCGTCAGGGCG
CGTCAGCGGGTGTTGGCGGGTGTCGGGGCTGGCTTAACTATGCGGCATCAGAGCAGATTGTACTGAGAGT
GCACCATATGCGGTGTGAAATACCGCACAGATGCGTAAGGAGAAAATACCGCATCAGGCGCCATTCGCCA
TTCAGGCTGCGCAACTGTTGGGAAGGGCGATCGGTGCGGGCCTCTTCGCTATTACGCCAGCTGGCGAAAG
GGGGATGTGCTGCAAGGCGATTAAGTTGGGTAACGCCAGGGTTTTCCCAGTCACGACGTTGTAAAACGAC
GGCCAGTGCCAAGTTGGGATCTTTGCATTGGCCCACGGCTCTCAGGATGGGGATGCTCCCCTTCAGCACC
CGGTTCCCCTTGGAAACTGATGGTCCTGGCTCTGTGGCATGGCAGTGGCACTGTGAGGAGCCCCCTACCA
GCAGCACACAGTGGGGTTGGCACTGCCACGCTCCGGATGCCGCGCTCTGATCCAACCCCATAATCAAGGG
AACCCGAATTGCCCCATCATTGCCCCCACCACCCCCATCCTGCCGGGCCCTCACACCCCACGCTGCCTTC
TGGTGACATTCCCCAGCCCAAACCCACGGCTTCATGGCTACCGCGGGGCATTTCCCATTGCCGCCCCATT
ATCAGCTCTGCACACCTCCCGCTGTACCCATGCCTCGTGGCTGCCCTTCTTTGACGTATAATCTTCTAAT
TAATACCCGGCCTTGTCAAAGTGGAGCACAAACGTTAATTAATTCCCCAGCAGGCAGGTAATTAACAGTG
TGACTCCCTTTTTGCTGCGAGTGGGGCTGATACAGAGAGATGTGGCACTATGGAGCCCACGGGGTCCTGG
CACTGGGTGCCCACGGAGGTCCCCATGTGCTGCAGTGTCACCGCCTCCGAGGAGACAGTATTGTCCCTGC
GGTGTCCCTGCAGCTCAGCTCTGTCCACAGGGCCACCTCCAGTTTGGAGGGGACACAATGCAGCCCCGAT
GCAACCCATCCTCGCAGCATCCCAGGGACAAAGACCCCACTGCAAGACCGCACACAGGGCTGGGTCCCGC
TCCCCTAATATCTACAGTGCTTCTTGCATGGCCCCTTAATCAATGCAGTTAATCAGCATGCGCTCATGCA
CCGCTCTGGAGCTGCAAAGCCCCTCGCAGCGCTGCTCACCAACACCGCGCACCGCCCCGGCCCAGCCTGC
AGCACGCGCTGCAAACAGGAAAGAAACAAAATATTGCCCAAATGTAGGCAAAGGCATTCGGCTGCCTTGA
CCTCCGCCGGGCCGGGCCCTGCCTGACTCAGCTCCTTACTCAGCGCTCGCTTCCTCCCTCCGGCTGCCAC
CGCCGCAGCGCACACCCTGACAAAGAGTGGCCCTTAACGGGCTCTGAGGTGCACCCAGCAGTGCACTCAG
CAGTCCAAGGGCCGGCCTGGAGGTTTGCACCGCTACGTGCTGACATTAGCATTGAACTTGGCCCTGGGTA
GTGCTGCAGGCCGGGCGGGGTGGGTGTAGAGAGTGCAGCGCGCGTTGCACCCGGTGCCCCTTCCCCTCCC
TTGCATCCCAGCAGGCTGCACCCCAGCACCAGGCCCGTGCATGCATGCTCCTGGTGTTATTGCAGCCTGG
TGCATGCATGCGTCTTGATGGTGCAGCGCTGTGCATGCATCCTCCTTGGTGTGTAGCAGTCTAGTGCATG
CATACCCCTCGGTGTTATTGCTGCTCTGTGCACGCACGCTCATTGTATCACTTCATCCCAGTGCATGCAC
TCACACTGGAGCGATTGCTGCTCGGTGCACGCACACTCATTGTATCACTGCAGCTCAGTGGCTGCACGCA
CACCGGTGTTATTGCTGCTCGGTGCGTGCATGCACATCAGTGTCGCTGCAGCTCAGTGCATGCACGCTCA
TTGCCCATCGCTATCCCTGCCTCTCCTGCTGGCGCTCCCCGGGAGGTGACTTCAAGGGGACCGCAGGACC
ACCTCGGGGGTGGGGGGAGGGCTGCACACGCGGACCCCGCTCCCCCTCCCCAACAAAGCACTGTGGAATC
AAAAAGGGGGGAGGGGGGATGGAGGGGCGCGTCACACCCCCGCCCCACACCCTCACCTCGAGGTGAGCCC
CACGTTCTGCTTCACTCTCCCCATCTC
Features (pLannotate 1.2.2; 17 found; start..end, strand, type, name):
    237..1206    +  intron         chimeric intron: chimera between introns from chicken β-actin and rabbit β-globin
   1260..3236    +  CDS            Nedd1: NEDD1_MOUSE - Also known as Nedd-1. Experimental evidence at protein level: Swiss-Prot protein existence level 1. Required for mitosis progression. Promotes the nucleation of microtubules from the spindle (By similarity). May play an important role during the embryonic development and differentiation of the central nervous system (PubMed:1378265). From Mus musculus (Mouse).
   3303..4010    +  CDS            mOrange2: mOrange2 is a basic (constitutively fluorescent) orange fluorescent protein published in 2008, derived from Discosoma sp.. It has high acid sensitivity.
   4026..4184    +  CDS            CDK5RAP2 (fragment): CK5P2_MACFA - Experimental evidence at transcript level: Swiss-Prot protein existence level 2. Potential regulator of CDK5 activity via its interaction with CDK5R1. Negative regulator of centriole disengagement (licensing) which maintains centriole engagement and cohesion. Involved in regulation of mitotic spindle orientation (By similarity). Plays a role in the spindle checkpoint activation by acting as a transcriptional regulator of both BUBR1 and MAD2 promoter. Together with EB1/MAPRE1, may promote microtubule polymerization, bundle formation, growth and dynamics at the plus ends. Regulates
   4275..4360    +  CDS            large T antigen (fragment): large T antigen from SV40 (simian virus 40)
   4383..4517    +  polyA_signal   SV40 poly(A) signal: SV40 polyadenylation signal
   4555..4571    -  protein_bind   lac operator: The lac repressor binds to the lac operator to inhibit transcription in E. coli. This inhibition can be relieved by adding lactose or isopropyl-β-D-thiogalactopyranoside (IPTG). lac repressor encoded by lacI
   4579..4609    -  promoter       lac promoter: promoter for the E. coli lac operon
   4624..4645    -  protein_bind   CAP binding site: CAP binding activates transcription in the presence of cAMP. E. coli catabolite activator protein
   4658..4750    -  CDS            lacI (fragment): lac repressor; lacI; The lac repressor binds to the lac operator to inhibit transcription in E. coli. This inhibition can be relieved by adding lactose or isopropyl-β-D-thiogalactopyranoside (IPTG).
   4933..5521    -  rep_origin     ori: high-copy-number ColE1/pMB1/pBR322/pUC origin of replication
   5692..6552    -  CDS            AmpR: β-lactamase; bla; confers resistance to ampicillin, carbenicillin, and related antibiotics
   6553..6657    -  promoter       AmpR promoter: bla
   6752..6787    +  CDS            rop (fragment): Rop protein, which maintains plasmids at low copy number; rop
   6889..6988    +  misc_feature   bom (fragment): basis of mobility region from pBR322
   6994..7148    -  CDS            lacZα (fragment): LacZα fragment of β-galactosidase; lacZ fragment
   8948..236     +  promoter       chicken β-actin promoter (across the origin): No description available
