[The description below was written by a language model from this plasmid's Addgene catalogue record and pLannotate feature annotations shown in this document.]
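Description:
pBactin-Nedd1-mOrange2-hCM1 is a mammalian expression plasmid of about 9 kb, built on a pBeta-actin backbone that already carried Nedd1-mOrange2. It is maintained in E. coli through a high-copy ColE1/pUC-type origin and selected with ampicillin via the β-lactamase gene and its own promoter. The backbone also contains residual bacterial cloning-vector fragments (lac promoter/operator, partial lacI, lacZα, rop and bom pieces) that have no evident role in the mammalian expression cassette. No mammalian selection marker is annotated.

Expression is driven by the chicken β-actin promoter followed by an intron, which the catalogue describes as the chicken β-actin intron and the automated annotation matches to the chimeric β-actin/β-globin intron common in CAG-type vectors. Downstream lies a single fusion reading frame: Nedd1, then the orange fluorescent protein mOrange2, then a short C-terminal segment annotated as a fragment of CDK5RAP2. That segment corresponds to the human Centrosomin motif 1 (CM1) named in the record. The catalogue lists rat and human as the insert species, so the mouse and macaque labels in the feature table probably reflect closest database matches rather than true origins. The cassette ends with an SV40 polyadenylation signal. The listed insert size of roughly 0.9 kb, cloned between BglII and NotI, is far smaller than the whole fusion and so cannot cover all of it.

According to the stated purpose, Nedd1 acts as a targeting module that brings CM1 to the centrosome, where CM1 activates the γ-tubulin ring complex, while mOrange2 allows the fusion to be visualised. The associated work concerns centrosomal microtubule nucleation in migrating projection neurons of the developing brain.
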