Addgene plasmid #196863: pBactin-Nedd1-mOrange2-hCM1
Purpose: Expression of neural precursor cell expressed developmentally down-regulated 1 (Nedd1) fused to mOrange2 and human (h) Centrosomin motif 1 (CM1). Nedd1 targets CM1 to the centrosome to activate gamma-TuRC
Depositing lab: Frank Bradke. Depositing organization: Deutsches Zentrum fuer Neurodegenerative Erkrankungen (DZNE). Publication: Centrosomal microtubule nucleation regulates radial migration of projection neurons independently of polarization in the developing brain. Vinopal S, Dupraz S, Alfadil E, Pietralla T, Bendre S, Stiess M, Falk S, Camargo Ortega G, Maghelli N, Tolic IM, Smejkal J, Gotz M, Bradke F. Neuron. 2023 Apr 19;111(8):1241-1263.e16. doi: 10.1016/j.neuron.2023.01.020. Epub 2023 Feb 15. PubMed 36796357.
Backbone
  Vector backbone: pBeta-actin-Nedd1-mOrange2
  Backbone size w/o insert (bp): 8089
  Vector type: Mammalian Expression
Growth in bacteria
  Bacterial resistance: Ampicillin, 100 μg/mL
  Growth temperature: 37°C
  Growth strain: DH5alpha
  Copy number: High Copy
Gene/Insert
  Gene/Insert name: Nedd1-mOrange2-hCM1
  Species: H. sapiens (human), R. norvegicus (rat)
  Insert size (bp): 898
  Entrez Gene: Nedd1
  Promoter: Chicken bactin (plus Chicken bactin intron)
  Cloning method: Restriction Enzyme; 5′ cloning site BglII (not destroyed); 3′ cloning site NotI (not destroyed)
  Sequencing primers: 5′ pCAG forward (5'-GCAACGTGCTGGTTATTGTG-3'); 3′ SV40pA-R (5'-GAAATTTGTGATGCTATTGC-3')
Resource information
  A portion of this plasmid was derived from a plasmid made by: pBeta-actin [Kapitein et al. , 2010]
Terms and licenses: Academic/Nonprofit Terms; Industry Terms: Not Available to Industry
How to cite: pBactin-Nedd1-mOrange2-hCM1 was a gift from Frank Bradke (Addgene plasmid # 196863 ; http://n2t.net/addgene:196863 ; RRID:Addgene_196863)
